Addgene plasmid #63734: pC2HB
Purpose: (Empty Backbone) bait plasmid for an adapted two-hybrid system for C. albicans
Depositing lab: Patrick Van Dijck. Depositing organization: Vlaams Instituut voor Biotechnologie (VIB, vzw). Publication: A CUG codon adapted two-hybrid system for the pathogenic fungus Candida albicans. Stynen B, Van Dijck P, Tournu H. Nucleic Acids Res. 2010 Oct;38(19):e184. doi: 10.1093/nar/gkq725. Epub 2010 Aug 17. PubMed 20719741.
Backbone
  Vector backbone: pSN40
  Backbone size (bp): 9231
  Vector type: C. albicans bait plasmid
  Promoter: Met3
  Selectable markers: LEU2
  Tag / fusion protein: NLS (N terminal on backbone); LexA (N terminal on backbone); HA (N terminal on backbone)
Growth in bacteria
  Bacterial resistance: Kanamycin, 50 μg/mL
  Growth temperature: 37°C
  Growth strain: DH5alpha
  Copy number: Unknown
Gene/Insert
  Cloning method: Restriction Enzyme
Terms and licenses: Academic/Nonprofit Terms; Industry Terms: Not Available to Industry
Depositor comments: Note--the ccdB gene contained is inactive as it is missing the start codon so no ccd survival strain is necessary.
How to cite: pC2HB was a gift from Patrick Van Dijck (Addgene plasmid # 63734 ; http://n2t.net/addgene:63734 ; RRID:Addgene_63734)
