[The description below was written by a language model from this plasmid's Addgene catalogue record and pLannotate feature annotations shown in this document.]
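Description:
pC2HB is the empty bait vector of a two-hybrid system adapted for the pathogenic yeast Candida albicans, built on the pSN40 backbone (9,231 bp in total). It is propagated in E. coli through a high-copy ColE1/pUC-type origin and selected with kanamycin by the Tn5-derived NeoR/KanR gene. In the fungal host it is selected through a LEU2 marker, which complements leucine auxotrophy. The automated annotation matched this marker to the S. cerevisiae protein by homology, and it lies next to a fragment of C. albicans NFS1. No fungal replication origin is annotated, and the record does not say how the plasmid is maintained in C. albicans.

According to the catalogue fields, the bait cassette is driven by the Met3 promoter, which in yeasts is typically repressed by methionine and cysteine and so allows adjustable expression. The promoter itself was not picked up in the feature table. The cassette encodes an N-terminal SV40 nuclear localization signal followed by a LexA DNA-binding domain and an HA epitope tag. The HA tag is listed in the catalogue but is not annotated. A gene of interest is cloned by restriction enzymes in frame downstream, giving a nuclear, LexA-tethered and immunodetectable bait whose interaction with a prey fusion can be scored through LexA-operator reporters in a suitable strain. The system is described as CUG codon adapted, reflecting the non-standard decoding of CUG in C. albicans.

The remaining features are cloning-vector remnants: lac promoter/operator and lacZα fragments, SP6 and T7 promoters, and short partial matches to BleoR, a copia promoter and bom that are probably incidental. A ccdB fragment is also present, but the depositor notes that it lacks its start codon and is inactive, so no ccdB-resistant strain is required.
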