Features (pLannotate 1.2.2; 20 found; start..end, strand, type, name):
      2..94      +  CDS            lacI (fragment): lac repressor; lacI; The lac repressor binds to the lac operator to inhibit transcription in E. coli. This inhibition can be relieved by adding lactose or isopropyl-β-D-thiogalactopyranoside (IPTG).
    107..128     +  protein_bind   CAP binding site: CAP binding activates transcription in the presence of cAMP. E. coli catabolite activator protein
    143..173     +  promoter       lac promoter: promoter for the E. coli lac operon
    181..197     +  protein_bind   lac operator: The lac repressor binds to the lac operator to inhibit transcription in E. coli. This inhibition can be relieved by adding lactose or isopropyl-β-D-thiogalactopyranoside (IPTG). lac repressor encoded by lacI
    239..257     +  promoter       SP6 promoter: promoter for bacteriophage SP6 RNA polymerase
    335..877     +  CDS            NFS1 (fragment): NFS1_CANAL - Also known as SPL1 From Candida albicans (strain SC5314 / ATCC MYA-2876) (Yeast).
   1200..2291    +  CDS            LEU2: LEU3_YEAST - Experimental evidence at protein level: Swiss-Prot protein existence level 1. Catalyzes the oxidation of 3-carboxy-2-hydroxy-4- methylpentanoate (3-isopropylmalate) to 3-carboxy-4-methyl-2- oxopentanoate. The product decarboxylates to 4-methyl-2 oxopentanoate. From Saccharomyces cerevisiae (strain ATCC 204508 / S288c) (Baker's yeast).
   2596..2614    -  promoter       T7 promoter: promoter for bacteriophage T7 RNA polymerase
   2617..2740    +  CDS            lacZα (fragment): LacZα fragment of β-galactosidase; lacZ fragment
   3863..4166    +  CDS            ccdB (fragment): CcdB, a bacterial toxin that poisons DNA gyrase; ccdB; Plasmids containing the ccdB gene cannot be propagated in standard E. coli strains.
   4214..4483    +  CDS            tnpA (fragment): TN5P_ECOLX - Also known as tnp. Experimental evidence at protein level: Swiss-Prot protein existence level 1. Mediates transposition of transposon Tn5 by a 'cut and paste' mechanism. First, the monomeric transposase binds the 19 bp inverted DNA repeats flanking the transposon. Then, dimerization of the DNA- bound transposase creates a synaptic DNA complex. After nicking of the first DNA strand, excision of the transposon proceeds through a series of intermediates. The transposase then mediates the insertion of the transposon at a new site by strand transfer. The activity of the wild- type tran
   4515..5309    +  CDS            NeoR/KanR: aminoglycoside phosphotransferase from Tn5; aph(3')-II (or nptII); confers resistance to neomycin, kanamycin, and G418 (Geneticin®)
   5330..5380    -  misc_feature   bom (fragment): basis of mobility region from pBR322
   5407..5495    +  promoter       AmpR promoter (fragment): bla
   5515..5562    +  CDS            BleoR (fragment): antibiotic-binding protein; Sh ble from Streptoalloteichus hindustanus; confers resistance to bleomycin, phleomycin, and Zeocin™
   7021..7041    +  CDS            SV40 NLS: nuclear localization signal of SV40 (simian virus 40) large T antigen
   7051..7656    +  CDS            lexA: LEXA_BACSU - Also known as dinR From Bacillus subtilis (strain 168).
   8242..8258    +  promoter       copia promoter (fragment): strong promoter from the Drosophila transposable element copia (Sinclair et al., 1986)
   8303..8324    +  CDS            BleoR (fragment): antibiotic-binding protein; Sh ble from Streptoalloteichus hindustanus; confers resistance to bleomycin, phleomycin, and Zeocin™
   8462..9050    +  rep_origin     ori: high-copy-number ColE1/pMB1/pBR322/pUC origin of replication
>Addgene plasmid #63734 | pC2HB | depositor full sequence | sequence record 106350 | pC2HB sequence 9231 bps
AGCGCCCAATACGCAAACCGCCTCTCCCCGCGCGTTGGCCGATTCATTAATGCAGCTGGCACGACAGGTT
TCCCGACTGGAAAGCGGGCAGTGAGCGCAACGCAATTAATGTGAGTTAGCTCACTCATTAGGCACCCCAG
GCTTTACACTTTATGCTTCCGGCTCGTATGTTGTGTGGAATTGTGAGCGGATAACAATTTCACACAGGAA
ACAGCTATGACCATGATTACGCCAAGCTATTTAGGTGACACTATAGAATACTCAAGCTATGCATCAAGCT
TGGTACCGAGCTCGGATCCACTAGTAACGGCCGCCAGTGTGCTGGAATTCGCCCTTGGATCCAATCATCA
CTGGTGGGGGTCAAGAAAGAGGTTTGAGATCAGGTACTTTGGCACCACCATTAGTAGCTGGGTTTGGTGA
AGCTGCAAGATTAATGAAACAAGAATCTGCATTTGACAAGAAACATATTGAGAGGTTATCTACTAAATTG
AAGAACGGTTTGTTATCCATTCCATCTACTCAGTTTAACGGTTGTAATAACCCAACATATCAATACCCAG
GTTGTGTGAATGTTTCCTTTGCATACATTGAAGGGGAATCTTTGTTAATGGCATTGAAAGATATTGCATT
GAGTTCTGGTTCTGCATGTACCTCTGCATCTTTGGAACCATCGTATGTTTTACATGCTTTGGGTGCCGAT
GATGCCTTGGCTCATTCTTCCATTAGATTCGGTATTGGTAGATTCACCACTGAAGCAGAAGTTGACTATG
TTATTCAAGCAATTAATGAAAGAGTTGATTTCTTGAGAAAGATGTCTCCATTATGGGAAATGGTTCAAGA
AGGTATTGACTTGAACTCTATCGAATGGAGTGGACATTAAGGTTTTTTGTTTTTTTGTAATTTGTGTTGT
TATGTGTAATTATCGTGTATAGAGTAATTTCGGAAATTGTACTTTCGTTCATGTATCTGAACCAGATGAA
TAATACGTTCGTATTGTTGAAGAATGACTAACTCCTGTAACGGCGTGCGTGGGTTCCGCAGCCGGGTTCA
ATTTTTTTTTTCTTGTTCACTATAAAAATATATAATAAACGAAAAAAATCCGAGGGACTCAGGCTATGAA
ATTTTTCACTCAAGAATTTTTTTTCCTTCATCCTTAATTCCTTTATTCACTACCCAAACCCACAATGTCA
GTTAAAACTAAAACTATTACAATTTTACCAGGTGATCACGTCGGTACCGAAATTGTCAATGAAGCTATCA
AAGTTTTAGAAGCAATTGAAGCTGCCACTCCTTACCAAAAAATCCATTTCGATTTCAAACATCATTTAAT
CGGTGGTGCTGCCATTGATGCCACTGGTGTCCCATTGCCAGATGACGCACTTGAAAGTGCCAAAAAATCT
GATGCCGTCTTATTGGGTGCTGTTGGTGGACCAAAATGGGGGACTGGCGCCGTTCGTCCAGAACAAGGTT
TATTAAAGATTCGTAAAGAATTGAACCTTTATGCTAACATCAGACCATGTAACTTTGCCAGTGACTCCTT
ATTGGAATTATCCCCATTGAGACCAGAAGTCGTTAAAGGTACAAACTTGATCATTGTTCGTGAATTAGTT
GGTGGTATTTATTTCGGTGATCGTGAAGAACAAGAAGAAAGTGAAGATAAACAAACCGCATGGGATACTG
AAAAATACACCGTCGATGAAGTCACCAGAATCACCCGTATGGCTGCCTTCATGGCTTTACAACATAACCC
ACCATTACCAATCTGGTCATTGGATAAGGCTAATGTTTTAGCTTCTTCTAGATTATGGAGAAGAACTGTC
GATAAAGTGATTTCTGAAGAGTTCCCAACTTTGTCTGTTCAACATCAATTGATTGACTCCGCCGCCATGA
TTTTAATTCAAAACCCAACCAAATTGAATGGTATAATCATCACTTCTAACATGTTTGGTGATATCATTTC
CGATGAAGCTTCAGTTATTCCAGGTTCCTTGGGTTTATTACCATCTGCATCTTTGGCTTCATTGCCAGAT
ACCAACACCGCTTTTGGTCTTTATGAACCATGTCACGGTTCTGCTCCTGATTTACCAGCCAATAAAGTTA
ACCCAATTGCTACTATTTTATCTGCTGCTTCTATGTTGAGATTATCTTTGGATTGTGTGAAAGAAGCTGA
AGCTTTAGAAGAAGCCGTGAAACAAGTCTTGGATAAAGGTATCAGAACTGCAGATTTAAGAGGTACCAGT
TCAGCTACTGAAGTTGGTGACGCGATTGTCGAAGCTGTTACTAAAATCTTAAAAGAAAAAGCTTAAGTAA
AGTATACACAAAATTTAACGAATATTATTAATACAAAATGAACACCACCTAAATACTTTTTTTTAAAAAT
GTACCGACTCTTCTAAAAATTGCGATAATTCAATATCGGAAATTTCTCTCACCGGTTTACTTGGATCTTC
GGAAATAAATCTATTTGAAGTAATGGTAGCCTCACTTGATTCTGATTGGCTCTTTCTAGACATGGGTAGG
TAAGGGCGAATTCTGCAGATATCCATCACACTGGCGGCCGGCCGCTCGAGCATGCATCTAGAGGGCCCAA
TTCGCCCTATAGTGAGTCGTATTACAATTCACTGGCCGTCGTTTTACAACGTCGTGACTGGGAAAACCCT
GGCGTTACCCAACTTAATCGCCTTGCAGCACATCCCCCTTTCGCCAGCTGGCGTAATAGCGAAGAGGCCC
GCACCGATCGACCAGATCAAAATGCTAGAACAAATTACGTCTGCATCAACAGTCATCTTCCTTATTTGCA
TAAATGCTAAAATGGCAAACCTGTAAACCGTTTGAAAAGCAAATTGAGATAGTTAGCTCGGTTTTTTTTT
CACGTGGCCATAATCCAACAAAAAAAAGGAATTTAAGGGGGGAGAGAAGGAGGCTTGAATTTGTACCACA
GAGCGAGCAAGAAATTAATAATATACTTGGCTTAGCTGAAATGAGAATGAAAAAGCAAATTTCAAGTGAA
ACACCACTACTAGCCAAGTAAATTGGCCAATTTGCTCTCGTGCTTTAATTTCCTAACAAGCTTTTGAGAC
CGAAAAAAATCAACCAATGATGATGGAAAAATACTTCCGGGAGTCAATTTATCCATAATTTCACGTCGTT
TTTTTTTTGCACATGGCAAATATATTGGAATCCTGAGATTTTCTTGGAGTCGTGTACAATAACACCAGGC
GGGAACATGCCGTTATGATCCAGCATAGCGGCCGCTATGTGTTCAAATATTGAAACCGTGAAACCAGTTT
GATACAGCTGATATTGTGTGCTAAAAAAAGATGAGCACCGAAAGAGTCTTTAGTTTATTGCCAAGTAAAG
GGTCAAAGAATACCTATTCTTTATGAACACAGACTTGCTCTAATGGTGAATTAGTGTGGAGTAATAGAGA
AGGAGGCGAAACAAAAATAATTGGTTAAACACTCGAATGTCACACAATCCTAAATAGGTTAAATTCAGTT
ACCGCCGTGATGCGGGAACAAAGCCGAGCGGTAATATTTTTGGATTCTATGTTTTTTTGGTGTATATTGC
ACGACTTGGTGCCAACAACTGGTGTTCCAACGCACAAAACTAGGTTCAACTGGATACTGTTTTCTAGAAA
TTATTTGCGGCAATTCATGATTACGGTCCTAAATTTGAAATAAAAGTTTCCAATTATGTGTCTTGACAAT
TTCCATTGGGTTCAAAAAGATCTAGAATGTATGTAATTACGCAACAATTTGCATGCAAAGAAATAAAAAC
AAACCTAAAATCCAACTGCTGTTGTTCTGGTGATGATGTAGTAAAATAAGAGCACGGCCAAGAACAAGGT
GATTTACGTACGGCAGTTTAAGGTTTACACCTATAAAAGAGAGAGCCGTTATCGTCTGTTTGTGGATGTA
CAGAGTGATATTATTGACACGCCGGGGCGACGGATGGTGATCCCCCTGGCCAGTGCACGTCTGCTGTCAG
ATAAAGTCTCCCGTGAACTTTACCCGGTGGTGCATATCGGGGATGAAAGCTGGCGCATGATGACCACCGA
TATGGCCAGTGTGCCGGTCTCCGTTATCGGGGAAGAAGTGGCTGATCTCAGCCACCGCGAAAATGACATC
AAAAACGCCATTAACCTGATGTTCTGGGGAATATAAATGTCAGGCATGAGATTATCAAAAAGGATCTTCA
CCTAGATCCTTTTCACGTAGAAAGCCAGTCCGCAGAAACGGTGCTGACCCCGGATGAATGTCAGCTACTG
GGCTATCTGGACAAGGGAAAACGCAAGCGCAAAGAGAAAGCAGGTAGCTTGCAGTGGGCTTACATGGCGA
TAGCTAGACTGGGCGGTTTTATGGACAGCAAGCGAACCGGAATTGCCAGCTGGGGCGCCCTCTGGTAAGG
TTGGGAAGCCCTGCAAAGTAAACTGGATGGCTTTCTTGCCGCCAAGGATCTGATGGCGCAGGGGATCAAG
CTCTGATCAAGAGACAGGATGAGGATCGTTTCGCATGATTGAACAAGATGGATTGCACGCAGGTTCTCCG
GCCGCTTGGGTGGAGAGGCTATTCGGCTATGACTGGGCACAACAGACAATCGGCTGCTCTGATGCCGCCG
TGTTCCGGCTGTCAGCGCAGGGGCGCCCGGTTCTTTTTGTCAAGACCGACCTGTCCGGTGCCCTGAATGA
ACTGCAAGACGAGGCAGCGCGGCTATCGTGGCTGGCCACGACGGGCGTTCCTTGCGCAGCTGTGCTCGAC
GTTGTCACTGAAGCGGGAAGGGACTGGCTGCTATTGGGCGAAGTGCCGGGGCAGGATCTCCTGTCATCTC
ACCTTGCTCCTGCCGAGAAAGTATCCATCATGGCTGATGCAATGCGGCGGCTGCATACGCTTGATCCGGC
TACCTGCCCATTCGACCACCAAGCGAAACATCGCATCGAGCGAGCACGTACTCGGATGGAAGCCGGTCTT
GTCGATCAGGATGATCTGGACGAAGAGCATCAGGGGCTCGCGCCAGCCGAACTGTTCGCCAGGCTCAAGG
CGAGCATGCCCGACGGCGAGGATCTCGTCGTGACCCATGGCGATGCCTGCTTGCCGAATATCATGGTGGA
AAATGGCCGCTTTTCTGGATTCATCGACTGTGGCCGGCTGGGTGTGGCGGACCGCTATCAGGACATAGCG
TTGGCTACCCGTGATATTGCTGAAGAGCTTGGCGGCGAATGGGCTGACCGCTTCCTCGTGCTTTACGGTA
TCGCCGCTCCCGATTCGCAGCGCATCGCCTTCTATCGCCTTCTTGACGAGTTCTTCTGAATTATTAACGC
TTACAATTTCCTGATGCGGTATTTTCTCCTTACGCATCTGTGCGGTATTTCACACCGCATCAGGTGGCAC
TTTTCGGGGAAATGTGCGCGGAACCCCTATTTGTTTATTTTTCTAAATACATTCAAATATGTATCCGCTC
ATGAGACAATAACCCTGATAAATGCTTCAATAATAGCACGTGAGGAGGGCCACCATGGCCAAGTTGACCA
GTGCCGTTCCGGTGCTCACCGCGCGCGACGTCTTCCAATTAGAGGTTGTGGATGCAAAATTGAAAAAAAA
ATGACTATTGGTAGCGTGTTCTATTTTTCTTATGCGCTGAAAAACTACGAACAATTGTCTATTCCAAGCC
TGTGGCTTTTTTTGGTGATTCACAATACATAAATTGGCAAATACCTCTTCTATAGACTTTAACCTTTGAT
GAAATGGTATGGATAAACCACTTTTGTGGTCAGGGTATATATATTTTTATTCCAATCTGGCCTTTATAAA
TTCAAATTTCCAAGGGGACTCTGCTAAACCTTCTGATATAACTATAACTCTAATAATGGCTGTAAAAAGT
GTGAAAAAAAGATGATATTCACAAAAAAGATAAAGGGGATTTCATATTGGGTATCTAGATTTAAACATCG
TATTTCAACAATGAAACTAGAATCAATACGAAATCCAGGGCACAACTGTGTTCATTCCCTTGGGAATTAT
ACTGAGTAATGGGAAGAATGTGCAAAAAATACCCGTGTCTTATATAATTTCCATTTGTGTAGGGCTTAAA
AGTGGACAACTTCAGGTTACGAAACCACGAAAATGTCTAAACGTTTGATCAAATTCGTAACTCATGGAAA
ATCACAGCAACAAATTAAGGATGGATATATCCGGTACTTACAAATAAAAACACTAAAGAAGTATAAATTT
TGAACTGAAATTCTATAGAAAATCTTTTTTTTTGGGTAAAATTATGCGATTGTGGCTCATAGTAACGTAA
TCATACAGTTCAACAAACATCATTTTGTCAAAGGATTTCTAATCCTATTCTTTTTCTACTTGGCTTTTGA
GTATATATATATATATATATACATCCTTTGTTCATCATCATGTTCGATTGAATTTTTTTCTTGGTTGTTA
TTAGATTGTCTACTTGAGTTTTTCTTGGTGCAAATTGTGGTGTTTTTCTAACAAATTTTTCAACATTTAA
AGTATTTCTGGAACTTTTCTACAAGGAACGACATAGATCCATTAATGCGCCCCTCTAAAACAATACCCAT
AATGTCTTCTTAAGTATGCATCTGCTTATAAATGTTTCTGGATTTACTTTAGTTAGAATGTCGACACGAC
AATGAACTATTGCTGTAGATCACGTGCGATCACTGAATTATGAGTTTCTTTTTATTTTTCTTTTTGGGCT
TTTTTTTTTGCAATTTTTTTTTTCCACCTTTGCCAATTGCGTAGTCACATATAATGTATACAATTTTTGC
AACTCTGACACTATAATTGATCCAATAATAAAGTATATAATAGATCATCAAGTATACGTAATCTCCCCAA
AAAAAAAATTGCATAAAATAAAATCTATAAACCTTTTTTAGATTTTTAGTTGTTCCTTTTTTCTTTCTAT
TCTTCAACTTCCAAGTGTTGTCACTTTCTTCCTGTTAACTATATTTAAAAGTAAATACCCTCCCCAGAAA
ACTCCGGAATGGCTGCTCCTCCAAAAAAGAAGAGAAAGGTAGCTAGAGAATTAACAAAACGACAAAGCGA
AATATATAACTATATTAAACAAGTTGTTCAAATGAAAGGTTATCCGCCTAGTGTTCGCGAAATTGGTGAG
GCAGTTGGCTTAGCATCCAGTTCAACTGTTCATGGTCACCTTTCACGTCTTGAAGAAAAAGGCTATATAA
GAAGAGATCCAACGAAACCACGTGCTATAGAAATTGTAAGTGATCAAACAAATGATAATATTAATATGGA
AGAAACGATTCATGTGCCAGTTATTGGTAAAGTCACAGCAGGTGTTCCTATTACCGCAGTAGAAAATATT
GAAGAATATTTTCCATTACCTGAACACTTAACATCGACACACAATAGCGACATATTCATATTAAACGTCG
TAGGCGACAGTATGATTGAGGCTGGTATATTAGACGGAGACAAAGTAATTGTTCGCAGTCAAACCATAGC
AGAAAATGGAGACATTATTGTTGCTATGACTGAGGAAGATGAAGCAACTGTCAAACGCTTCTATAAAGAA
AAAAATCGTTATCGATTACAACCTGAAAATAGTACAATGGAGCCAATTTACCTCGACAATGTTGCTGTAA
TCGGGAAAGTAATTGGTTTGTACCGCGAAATGAGATCTGGTGCTGGTGGTGTTGGTTATCCGTATGATGT
GCCTGACTACGCAGGTGCTGGTGGTGTTGGTGCTAGCAGGCCTTTCGAAAGGCGCGCCACGCGTAGTACT
TAACCGCGCCGTCGACGAGTGAAATTCTGGAAATCTGGAAATCTGGTTTTGTATTCTTGTTATTCTTCTT
TTTGTTATTACATATATAACTTGTTACTTTTTTAAAAAAATCTTTGTTTATTTTATAAATATATAAAACT
AAATTTAAGAAAAAGAGAAAAATGTTTTATTTGAGAGATTGAAATTTTACTTGAATTTAGCTTAGCTTTT
ATAAAGTATTATTATGTAAAAAAACAAAACAAATATACATTAAAAAGTTAAGACTATAAAATAGCCACCC
AAGGCATTTCTATATCTTGTTGTTGTTGTTTTCATCTTCTGTATCAGAGGAACTTATTTTATTATTTTCG
TCACGGGTATTTTCTCTTGTTTGATGATTCATCCCATTCATTCCATCATAAAATTCTAGAAGGACCACCT
TTGATTGTAAATAGTAATAATTACCACCCTTATTTAATTATTTATTTAACTTATTTATTTATTTATTATA
CATATATACAAATCTAATAAAGTGAAAATCTCCCCCTTCACACGTGGCCGAGGAGCAGGACTGACACGTG
CTAAAACTTCATTTTTAATTTAAAAGGATCTAGGTGAAGATCCTTTTTGATAATCTCATGACCAAAATCC
CTTAACGTGAGTTTTCGTTCCACTGAGCGTCAGACCCCGTAGAAAAGATCAAAGGATCTTCTTGAGATCC
TTTTTTTCTGCGCGTAATCTGCTGCTTGCAAACAAAAAAACCACCGCTACCAGCGGTGGTTTGTTTGCCG
GATCAAGAGCTACCAACTCTTTTTCCGAAGGTAACTGGCTTCAGCAGAGCGCAGATACCAAATACTGTCC
TTCTAGTGTAGCCGTAGTTAGGCCACCACTTCAAGAACTCTGTAGCACCGCCTACATACCTCGCTCTGCT
AATCCTGTTACCAGTGGCTGCTGCCAGTGGCGATAAGTCGTGTCTTACCGGGTTGGACTCAAGACGATAG
TTACCGGATAAGGCGCAGCGGTCGGGCTGAACGGGGGGTTCGTGCACACAGCCCAGCTTGGAGCGAACGA
CCTACACCGAACTGAGATACCTACAGCGTGAGCTATGAGAAAGCGCCACGCTTCCCGAAGGGAGAAAGGC
GGACAGGTATCCGGTAAGCGGCAGGGTCGGAACAGGAGAGCGCACGAGGGAGCTTCCAGGGGGAAACGCC
TGGTATCTTTATAGTCCTGTCGGGTTTCGCCACCTCTGACTTGAGCGTCGATTTTTGTGATGCTCGTCAG
GGGGGCGGAGCCTATGGAAAAACGCCAGCAACGCGGCCTTTTTACGGTTCCTGGGCTTTTGCTGGCCTTT
TGCTCACATGTTCTTTCCTGCGTTATCCCCTGATTCTGTGGATAACCGTATTACCGCCTTTGAGTGAGCT
GATACCGCTCGCCGCAGCCGAACGACCGAGCGCAGCGAGTCAGTGAGCGAGGAAGCGGAAG
