>Addgene plasmid #63734 | pC2HB | addgene partial sequence | sequence record 110394 | M13pUC-Fwd 5'-CCCAGTCACGACGTTGTAAAACG-3'
CTATAGGGCGAATTGGGCCCTCTAGATGCATGCTCGAGCGGCCGGCCGCCAGTGTGATGGATATCTGCAG
AATTCGCCCTTACCTACCCATGTCTAGAAAGAGCCAATCAGAATCAAGTGAGGCTACCATTACTTCAAAT
AGATTTATTTCCGAAGATCCAAGTAAACCGGTGAGAGAAATTTCCGATATTGAATTATCGCAATTTTTAG
AAGAGTCGGTACATTTTTAAAAAAAAGTATTTAGGTGGTGTTCATTTTGTATTAATAATATTCGTTAAAT
TTTGTGTATACTTTACTTAAGCTTTTTCTTTTAAGATTTTAGTAACAGCTTCGACAATCGCGTCACCAAC
TTCAGTAGCTGAACTGGTACCTCTTAAATCTGCAGTTCTGATACCTTTATCCAAGACTTGTTTCACGGCT
TCTTCTAAAGCTTCAGCTTCTTTCACACAATCCAAAGATAATCTCAACATAGAAGCAGCAGATAAAATAG
TAGCAATTGGGTTAACTTTATTGGCTGGTAAATCAGGAGCAGAACCGTGACATGGTTCATAAAGACCAAA
AGCGGTGTTGGTATCTGGCAATGAAGCCAAAGATGCAGATGGTAATAAACCCAAGGAACCTGGAATAACT
GAAGCTTCATCGGAAATGATATCACCAAACATGTTAGAAGTGATGATTATACCATTCAATTTGGTTGGGT
TTTGAATTAAA
