>Addgene plasmid #63734 | pC2HB | addgene partial sequence | sequence record 110615 | Met3p-F 5'-gccaattgcgtagtcacatataa-3'
TATAATTGATCCAATAATAAAGTATATAATAGATCATCAAGTATACGTAATCTCCCCAAAAAAAAAATTG
CATAAAATAAAATCTATAAACCTTTTTTAGATTTTTAGTTGTTCCTTTTTTCTTTCTATTCTTCAACTTC
CAAGTGTTGTCACTTTCTTCCTGTTAACTATATTTAAAAGTAAATACCCTCCCCAGAAAACTCCGGAATG
GCTGCTCCTCCAAAAAAGAAGAGAAAGGTAGCTAGAGAATTAACAAAACGACAAAGCGAAATATATAACT
ATATTAAACAAGTTGTTCAAATGAAAGGTTATCCGCCTAGTGTTCGCGAAATTGGTGAGGCAGTTGGCTT
AGCATCCAGTTCAACTGTTCATGGTCACCTTTCACGTCTTGAAGAAAAAGGCTATATAAGAAGAGATCCA
ACGAAACCACGTGCTATAGAAATTGTAAGTGATCAAACAAATGATAATATTAATATGGAAGAAACGATTC
ATGTGCCAGTTATTGGTAAAGTCACAGCAGGTGTTCCTATTACCGCAGTAGAAAATATTGAAGAATATTT
TCCATTACCTGAACACTTAACATCGACACACAATAGCGACATATTCATATTAAACGTCGTAGGCGACAGT
ATGATTGAGGCTGGTATATTAGACGGAGACAAAGTAATTGTTCGCAGTCAAACCATAGCAGAAAATGGAG
ACATTATTGTTGCTATGACTGAGGAAGATGAAGCAACTGTCAAACGCTTCTATAAAGAAAAA
