>Addgene plasmid #63734 | pC2HB | addgene partial sequence | sequence record 110616 | pBR322ori-3 5'-tttgtttgcaagcagcagat-3'
CCTTTGATCTTTTCTACGGGGTCTGACGCTCAGTGGAACGAAAACTCACGTTAAGGGATTTTGGTCATGA
GATTATCAAAAAGGATCTTCACCTAGATCCTTTTAAATTAAAAATGAAGTTTTAGCACGTGTCAGTCCTG
CTCCTCGGCCACGTGTGAAGGGGGAGATTTTCACTTTATTAGATTTGTATATATGTATAATAAATAAATA
AATAAGTTAAATAAATAATTAAATAAGGGTGGTAATTATTACTATTTACAATCAAAGGTGGTCCTTCTAG
AATTTTATGATGGAATGAATGGGATGAATCATCAAACAAGAGAAAATACCCGTGACGAAAATAATAAAAT
AAGTTCCTCTGATACAGAAGATGAAAACAACAACAACAAGATATAGAAATGCCTTGGGTGGCTATTTTAT
AGTCTTAACTTTTTAATGTATATTTGTTTTGTTTTTTTACATAATAATACTTTATAAAAGCTAAGCTAAA
TTCAAGTAAAATTTCAATCTCTCAAATAAAACATTTTTCTCTTTTTCTTAAATTTAGTTTTATATATTTA
TAAAATAAACAAAGATTTTTTTAAAAAAGTAACAAGTTATATATGTAATAACAAAAAGAAGAATAACAAG
AATACAAAACCAGATTTCCAGATTTCCAGAATTTCACTCGTCGACGGCGCGGTTAAGTACTACGCGTGGC
GCGCCTTTCGAAAGGCCTGCTAGCACCAACACCACCAGCACCTGCGTAGTCAGGCACATCATACGGATAA
CCAACACCACCAGCACCAGATCTCATT
